>Addgene plasmid #145539 | pGBW-m4046593 | addgene full sequence | sequence record 307570 | Addgene NGS Result
GCGGCCGCCCCACACACCATAGCTTCAAAATGTTTCTACTCCTTTTTTACTCTTCCAGATTTTCTCGGAC
TCCGCGCATCGCCGTACCACTTCAAAACACCCAAGCACAGCATACTAAATTTCCCCTCTTTCTTCCTCTA
GGGTGTCGTTAATTACCCGTACTAAAGGTTTGGAAAAGAAAAAAGAGACCGCCTCGTTTCTTTTTCTTCG
TCGAAAAAGGCAATAAAAATTTTTATCACGTTTCTTTTTCTTGAAAATTTTTTTTTTTGATTTTTTTCTC
TTTCGATGACCTCCCATTGATATTTAAGTTAATAAACGGTCTTCAATTTCTCAAGTTTCAGTTTCATTTT
TCTTGTTCTATTACAACTTTTTTTACTTCTTGCTCATTAGAAAGAAAGCATAGCAATCTAATCTAAGTTT
TAATTACAAAATGTTTCATCTCGTTGACTTTCAGGTTACTATAGCAGAGATATTACTAATTATTATGAGG
ACTTTTAAAGTTTCCATTTGGAATCTTGATTACATCATAAACCTCATAATTAAAAATTTATCTAAGTCAC
TAACTGAGAATAAATATTCTCAATTAGATGAAGAGCAACCAATGGAGATTGATCTCGTGCCGAGAGGTTC
TGATTATAAAGATCATGATGGTGATTATAAAGATCATGATATTGATTATAAAGATGATGATGATAAATAA
ACAGGCCCCTTTTCCTTTGTCGATATCATGTAATTAGTTATGTCACGCTTACATTCACGCCCTCCTCCCA
CATCCGCTCTAACCGAAAAGGAAGGAGTTAGACAACCTGAAGTCTAGGTCCCTATTTATTTTTTTTAATA
GTTATGTTAGTATTAAGAACGTTATTTATATTTCAAATTTTTCTTTTTTTTCTGTACAAAGCGGCCGCCG
AACCACTAGTGCACTGCAGTACACGGTTTCCTTGAAATTTTTTTGATTCGGTAATCTCCGAACAGAAGGA
AGAACGAAGGAAGGAGCACAGACTTAGATTGGTATATATACGCATATGTAGTGTTGAAGAAACATGAAAT
TGCCCAGTATTCTTAACCCAACTGCACAGAACAAAAACGTGCAGGAAACGAAGATAAATCATGTCGAAAG
CTACATATAAGGAACGTGCTGCTACTCATCCTAGTCCTGTTGCTGCCAAGCTATTTAATATCATGCACGA
AAAGCAAACAAACTTGTGTGCTTCATTGGATGTTCGTACCACCAAGGAATTACTGGAGTTAGTTGAAGCA
TTAGGTCCCAAAATTTGTTTACTAAAAACACATGTGGATATCTTGACTGATTTTTCCATGGAGGGCACAG
TTAAGCCGCTAAAGGCATTATCCGCCAAGTACAATTTTTTACTCTTCGAGGACAGAAAATTTGCTGACAT
TGGTAATACAGTCAAATTGCAGTACTCTGCGGGTGTATACAGAATAGCAGAATGGGCAGACATTACGAAT
GCACACGGTGTGGTGGGCCCAGGTATTGTTAGCGGTTTGAAGCAGGCGGCAGAAGAAGTAACAAAGGAAC
CTAGAGGCCTTTTGATGTTAGCAGAATTGTCATGCAAGGGCTCCCTATCTACTGGAGAATATACTAAGGG
TACTGTTGACATTGCGAAGAGCGACAAAGATTTTGTTATCGGCTTTATTGCTCAAAGAGACATGGGTGGA
AGAGATGAAGGTTACGATTGGTTGATTATGACACCCGGTGTGGGTTTAGATGACAAGGGAGATGCATTGG
GTCAACAGTATAGAACCGTGGATGATGTGGTTTCTACAGGATCTGACATTATTATTGTTGGAAGAGGACT
ATTTGCAAAGGGAAGGGATGCTAAGGTAGAGGGTGAACGTTACAGAAAAGCAGGCTGGGAAGCATATTTG
AGAAGATGCGGCCAGCAAAACTAAAAAACTGTATTATAAGTAAATGCATGTATACTAAACTCACAAATTA
GAGCTTCAATTTAATTATATCAGTTATTACCCGAGTAACGAAGCATCTGTGCTTCATTTTGTAGAACAAA
AATGCAACGCGAGAGCGCTAATTTTTCAAACAAAGAATCTGAGCTGCATTTTTACAGAACAGAAATGCAA
CGCGAAAGCGCTATTTTACCAACGAAGAATCTGTGCTTCATTTTTGTAAAACAAAAATGCAACGCGAGAG
CGCTAATTTTTCAAACAAAGAATCTGAGCTGCATTTTTACAGAACAGAAATGCAACGCGAGAGCGCTATT
TTACCAACAAAGAATCTATACTTCTTTTTTGTTCTACAAAAATGCATCCCGAGAGCGCTATTTTTCTAAC
AAAGCATCTTAGATTACTTTTTTTCTCCTTTGTGCGCTCTATAATGCAGTCTCTTGATAACTTTTTGCAC
TGTAGGTCCGTTAAGGTTAGAAGAAGGCTACTTTGGTGTCTATTTTCTCTTCCATAAAAAAAGCCTGACT
CCACTTCCCGCGTTTACTGATTACTAGCGAAGCTGCGGGTGCATTTTTTCAAGATAAAGGCATCCCCGAT
TATATTCTATACCGATGTGGATTGCGCATACTTTGTGAACAGAAAGTGATAGCGTTGATGATTCTTCATT
GGTCAGAAAATTATGAACGGTTTCTTCTATTTTGTCTCTATATACTACGTATAGGAAATGTTTACATTTT
CGTATTGTTTTCGATTCACTCTATGAATAGTTCTTACTACAATTTTTTTGTCTAAAGAGTAATACTAGAG
ATAAACATAAAAAATGTAGAGGTCGAGTTTAGATGCAAGTTCAAGGAGCGAAAGGTGGATGGGTAGGTTA
TATAGGGATATAGCACAGAGATATATAGCAAAGAGATACTTTTGAGCAATGTTTGTGGAAGCGGTATTCG
CAATATTTTAGTAGCTCGTTACAGTCCGGTGCGTTTTTGGTTTTTTGAAAGTGCGTCATCAGAGCGCTTT
TGGTTTTCAAAAGCGCTCTGAAGTTCCTATACTTTCTAGCTAGAGAATAGGAACTTCCCGAGCGGCCGCG
TGTTACAAGCTTGACTCCAGCGTAACTGGACTGCAATCAACTCACTGGCTCACCTTCACGGGTGGGCCTT
TCTTCGGTAGAAAATCAAAGGATCTTCTTGAGATCCTTTTTTTCTGCGCGTAATCTGCTGCTTGCAAACA
AAAAAACCACCGCTACCAGCGGTGGTTTGTTTGCCGGATCAAGAGCTACCAACTCTTTTTCCGAGGTAAC
TGGCTTCAGCAGAGCGCAGATACCAAATACTGTTCTTCTAGTGTAGCCGTAGTTAGGCCACCACTTCAAG
AACTCTGTAGCACCGCCTACATACCTCGCTCTGCTAATCCTGTTACCAGTGGCTGCTGCCAGTGGCGATA
AGTCGTGTCTTACCGGGTTGGACTCAAGACGATAGTTACCGGATAAGGCGCAGCGGTCGGGCTGAACGGG
GGGTTCGTGCACACAGCCCAGCTTGGAGCGAACGACCTACACCGAACTGAGATACCTACAGCGTGAGCTA
TGAGAAAGCGCCACGCTTCCCGAAGGGAGAAAGGCGGACAGGTATCCGGTAAGCGGCAGGGTCGGAACAG
GAGAGCGCACGAGGGAGCTTCCAGGGGTAAACGCCTGGTATCTTTATAGTCCTGTCGGGTTTCGCCACCT
CTGACTTGAGCATCGATTTTTGTGATGCTCGTCAGGGGGGCGGAGCCTATGGAAAAACGCCAGCAACGCA
GAAAGGCCCACCCGAAGGTGAGCCAGGTGATTACATTTGGGCCCTCATCAGAGGTTTTCACCGTCATCAC
CGAAACGCGCGAGGCAGCTGCGGTAAAGCTCATCAGCGTGGTCGTGAAGCGATTCACAGATGTCTGCCTG
TTCATCCGCGTCCAGCTCGTTGAGTTTCTCCAGAAGCGTTAATGTCTGGCTTCTGATAAAGCGGGCCATG
TTAAGGGCGGTTTTTTCCTGTTTGGTCACTTACCAATGCTTAATCAGTGAGGCACCTATCTCAGCGATCT
GTCTATTTCGTTCATCCATAGTTGCCTGACTCCCCGTCGTGTAGATAACTACGATGCGGGAGGGCTTACC
ATCTGGCCCCAGTGCTGCAATGATACCGCGAGACCCACGCTCACCGGCTCCAGATTTATCAGCAATAAAC
CAGCCAGCCGGGAGGGCCGAGCGCAGAAGTGATCCTGCAACTTTATCCGCCTCCATCCAGTCTATTAATT
GTTGCCGGGAAGCTAGAGTAAGTAGTTCGCCAGTTAATAGTTTGCGCAACGTTGTTGCCATTGCTACAGG
CATCGTGGTGTCACGCTCGTCGTTTGGTATGGCTTCATTCAGCTCCGGTTCCCAACGATCAAGGCGAGTT
ACATGATCCCCCATGTTGTGCAAAAAAGCGGTTAGCTCCTTCGGTCCTCCGATCGTTGCCAGAAGTAAGT
TGGCCGCAGTGTTATCACTCATGGTTATGGCAGCACTGCATAATTCTCTTACTGTCATGCCATCCGTGAG
ATGCTTTTCTGTGACTGGTGAGTACTCAACCAAGTCATTCTGAGAATAGTGTATGCGGCGACCGAGTTGC
TCTTGCCCGGCGTCAATACGGGATAATACCGCGCCACATAGCAGAACTTTAAAAGTGCTCATCATTGGAA
AACGTTCTTCGGGGCGTAAACTCTCAAGGATCTTACCGCTGTTGAGATCCAGTTCGATGTAACCCACTCG
TGCACCCAACTGATCTTCAGCATCTTTTACTTTCACCAGCGTTTCTGGGTGAGCAAAAACAGGAAGGCAA
AATGCCGCAAAAAAGGGAATAAGGGCGACACGGAAATGTTGAATACTCATTTTAGCTTCCTTAGCTCCTG
AAAATCTCGATAACTCAAAAAATACGCCCGGTAGTGATCTTATTTCATTATGGTGAAAGTTGGAACCTCT
TACGTGCCGATCAAGTCAAAAGCCTCCGGTCGGAGGCTTTTGACTTTCTGCTATGGAGGTCAGGTATGAT
TTAAATGGTCAGTTAGA
Features (pLannotate 1.2.2; 14 found; start..end, strand, type, name):
     10..417     +  promoter       TEF1 promoter: S. cerevisiae TEF1; promoter for EF-1α
    431..613     +  CDS            NS6_SARS2: Experimental evidence at protein level: Swiss-Prot protein existence level 1. Disrupts cell nuclear import complex formation by tethering karyopherin alpha 2 and karyopherin beta 1 to the membrane. Retention of import factors at the ER/Golgi membrane leads to a loss of transport into the nucleus. Thereby prevents STAT1 nuclear translocation in response to interferon signaling, thus blocking the expression of interferon stimulated genes (ISGs) that display multiple antiviral activities (PubMed:33097660). Suppresses IFN-beta production possibly by blocking IRF3 nuclear translocation (PubMed:3297
    631..648     +  CDS            3xFLAG (fragment): three tandem FLAG® epitope tags, followed by an enterokinase cleavage site
    726..898     +  terminator     CYC1 terminator (fragment): S. cerevisiae CYC1; transcription terminator for CYC1
    934..1110    +  promoter       URA3 promoter (fragment): S. cerevisiae URA3
   1111..1914    +  CDS            URA3: orotidine-5'-phosphate decarboxylase, required for uracil biosynthesis; S. cerevisiae URA3; yeast auxotrophic marker, counterselectable with 5-fluoroorotic acid (5-FOA)
   1997..2979    -  rep_origin     2μ ori: yeast 2μ plasmid origin of replication
   3057..3086    +  terminator     T3Te terminator: phage T3 early transcription terminator
   3108..3695    +  rep_origin     ori: high-copy-number ColE1/pMB1/pBR322/pUC origin of replication
   3707..3734    -  terminator     T7Te terminator: phage T7 early transcription terminator
   3758..3949    -  CDS            rop: Rop protein, which maintains plasmids at low copy number; rop
   3950..4810    -  CDS            AmpR: β-lactamase; bla; confers resistance to ampicillin, carbenicillin, and related antibiotics
   4811..4913    -  promoter       cat promoter: promoter of the E. coli cat gene encoding chloramphenicol acetyltransferase
   4914..4945    -  terminator     tonB terminator: bidirectional E. coli tonB-P14 transcription terminator
