[The description below was written by a language model from this plasmid's Addgene catalogue record and pLannotate feature annotations shown in this document.]
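Description:
pGBW-m4046593 is a yeast episomal expression plasmid built to produce the SARS-CoV-2 ORF6 accessory protein in Saccharomyces cerevisiae. It is an E. coli–yeast shuttle vector. In bacteria it replicates from a ColE1/pUC-type origin, listed as high copy, and is selected with ampicillin through a β-lactamase gene that the annotation places downstream of a cat promoter. The feature table also marks a rop coding sequence next to AmpR. Short phage T3Te and T7Te terminators and a tonB terminator flank the bacterial modules, presumably insulating them from read-through transcription. In yeast the plasmid is maintained by the 2μ origin, which typically gives multicopy episomal propagation. Selection is by URA3, which complements uracil auxotrophy and can be counterselected with 5-fluoroorotic acid.

The expression cassette uses the constitutive S. cerevisiae TEF1 promoter to drive the wild-type ORF6 open reading frame, made by gene synthesis, and ends in a CYC1 terminator. The catalogue record describes a C-terminal backbone-encoded tag consisting of a thrombin cleavage site followed by 3xFLAG, which allows immunodetection or affinity capture and subsequent tag removal. The automated annotation detects only a short 3xFLAG fragment just after the ORF6 coding sequence, so the full tag is not confirmed by the feature table. ORF6 is annotated as an interferon antagonist that tethers karyopherin import factors to ER/Golgi membranes, blocking STAT1 nuclear translocation. The plasmid is therefore suited to expressing tagged ORF6 in yeast for protein production, interaction or functional studies, although the record states no purpose beyond yeast expression.
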