Addgene plasmid #145539: pGBW-m4046593
Purpose: Yeast Expression plasmid for SARS-CoV-2 ORF6 protein
Depositing lab: Ginkgo Bioworks & Benjie Chen. Depositing organization: Ginkgo Bioworks.
Backbone
  Vector backbone: AmpR; 2u URA3
  Backbone size w/o insert (bp): 4078
  Vector type: Yeast Expression
  Selectable markers: URA3
Growth in bacteria
  Bacterial resistance: Ampicillin, 100 μg/mL
  Growth temperature: 37°C
  Growth strain: DH5alpha
  Copy number: High Copy
Gene/Insert
  Gene/Insert name: SARS-CoV-2 ORF6 protein
  Species: S. cerevisiae (budding yeast); Severe acute respiratory syndrome coronavirus 2
  Insert size (bp): 179
  Mutation: wt
  Entrez Gene: ORF6 (a.k.a. GU280_gp06)
  Promoter: pTEF1
  Tag / fusion protein: Cleavable thrombin;3xFLAG (C terminal on backbone)
  Cloning method: Unknown
Resource information
  A portion of this plasmid was derived from a plasmid made by: GinkgoBioworks
Depositor comments: NCBI Reference Sequence: YP_009724394.1Created by gene synthesis with Not1 site.
How to cite: pGBW-m4046593 was a gift from Ginkgo Bioworks & Benjie Chen (Addgene plasmid # 145539 ; http://n2t.net/addgene:145539 ; RRID:Addgene_145539)
